>Addgene plasmid #91794 | pX330A-nBRD4/PITCh | addgene full sequence | sequence record 429087 | Addgene NGS Result
TGGAAGCCAAGGGCTACAAAGAAGTGAAAAAGGACCTGATCATCAAGCTGCCTAAGTACTCCCTGTTCGA
GCTGGAAAACGGCCGGAAGAGAATGCTGGCCTCTGCCGGCGAACTGCAGAAGGGAAACGAACTGGCCCTG
CCCTCCAAATATGTGAACTTCCTGTACCTGGCCAGCCACTATGAGAAGCTGAAGGGCTCCCCCGAGGATA
ATGAGCAGAAACAGCTGTTTGTGGAACAGCACAAGCACTACCTGGACGAGATCATCGAGCAGATCAGCGA
GTTCTCCAAGAGAGTGATCCTGGCCGACGCTAATCTGGACAAAGTGCTGTCCGCCTACAACAAGCACCGG
GATAAGCCCATCAGAGAGCAGGCCGAGAATATCATCCACCTGTTTACCCTGACCAATCTGGGAGCCCCTG
CCGCCTTCAAGTACTTTGACACCACCATCGACCGGAAGAGGTACACCAGCACCAAAGAGGTGCTGGACGC
CACCCTGATCCACCAGAGCATCACCGGCCTGTACGAGACACGGATCGACCTGTCTCAGCTGGGAGGCGAC
AAAAGGCCGGCGGCCACGAAAAAGGCCGGCCAGGCAAAAAAGAAAAAGTAAGAATTCCTAGAGCTCGCTG
ATCAGCCTCGACTGTGCCTTCTAGTTGCCAGCCATCTGTTGTTTGCCCCTCCCCCGTGCCTTCCTTGACC
CTGGAAGGTGCCACTCCCACTGTCCTTTCCTAATAAAATGAGGAAATTGCATCGCATTGTCTGAGTAGGT
GTCATTCTATTCTGGGGGGTGGGGTGGGGCAGGACAGCAAGGGGGAGGATTGGGAAGAGAATAGCAGGCA
TGCTGGGGAGCGGCCGCAGGAACCCCTAGTGATGGAGTTGGCCACTCCCTCTCTGCGCGCTCGCTCGCTC
ACTGAGGCCGGGCGACCAAAGGTCGCCCGACGCCCGGGCTTTGCCCGGGCGGCCTCAGTGAGCGAGCGAG
CGCGCAGCTGCCTGCAGGGGCGCCTGATGCGGTATTTTCTCCTTACGCATCTGTGCGGTATTTCACACCG
CATA
[95 nt withheld, positions 1055-1149]
T
[46 nt withheld, positions 1151-1196]
C
[141 nt withheld, positions 1198-1338]
CCTTTGACGTTGGAGTCCACGTTCTTT
[37 nt withheld, positions 1366-1402]
ACTCTATCTCGGGCTATTCTTTTGATTTATAAGGGATTTTGCCGATTTCGGTCTATTGGTTAAAAAATGA
GCTGATTTAACAAAAATTTAACGCGAATTTTAACAAAATATTAACGTTTACAATTTTATGGTGCACTCTC
AGTACAATCTGCTCTGATGCCGCATAGTTAAGCCAGCCCCGACACCCGCCAACACCCGCTGACGCGCCCT
GACGGGCTTGTCTGCTCCCGGCATCCGCTTACAGACAAGCTGTGACCGTCTCCGGGAGCTGCATGTGTCA
GAGGTTTTCACCGTCATCACCGAAACGCGCGAGACGAAAGGGCCTCGTGATACGCCTATTTTTATAGGTT
AATGTCATGATAATAATGGTTTCTTAGACGTCAGGTGGCACTTTTCGGGGAAATGTGCGCGGAACCCCTA
TTTGTTTATTTTTCTAAATACATTCAAATATGTATCCGCTCATGAGACAATAACCCTGATAAATGCTTCA
ATAATATTGAAAAAGGAAGAGTATGAGTATTCAACATTTCCGTGTCGCCCTTATTCCCTTTTTTGCGGCA
TTTTGCCTTCCTGTTTTTGCTCACCCAGAAACGCTGGTGAAAGTAAAAGATGCTGAAGATCAGTTGGGTG
CACGAGTGGGTTACATCGAACTGGATCTCAACAGCGGTAAGATCCTTGAGAGTTTTCGCCCCGAAGAACG
TTTTCCAATGATGAGCACTTTTAAAGTTCTGCTATGTGGCGCGGTATTATCCCGTATTGACGCCGGGCAA
GAGCAACTCGGTCGCCGCATACACTATTCTCAGAATGACTTGGTTGAGTACTCACCAGTCACAGAAAAGC
ATCTTACGGATGGCATGACAGTAAGAGAATTATGCAGTGCTGCCATAACCATGAGTGATAACACTGCGGC
CAACTTACTTCTGACAACGATCGGAGGACCGAAGGAGCTAACCGCTTTTTTGCACAACATGGGGGATCAT
GTAACTCGCCTTGATCGTTGGGAACCGGAGCTGAATGAAGCCATACCAAACGACGAGCGTGACACCACGA
TGCCTGTAGCAATGGCAACAACGTTGCGCAAACTATTAACTGGCGAACTACTTACTCTAGCTTCCCGGCA
ACAATTAATAGACTGGATGGAGGCGGATAAAGTTGCAGGACCACTTCTGCGCTCGGCCCTTCCGGCTGGC
TGGTTTATTGCTGATAAATCTGGAGCCGGTGAGCGTGGAAGCCGCGGTATCATTGCAGCACTGGGGCCAG
ATGGTAAGCCCTCCCGTATCGTAGTTATCTACACGACGGGGAGTCAGGCAACTATGGATGAACGAAATAG
ACAGATCGCTGAGATAGGTGCCTCACTGATTAAGCATTGGTAACTGTCAGACCAAGTTTACTCATATATA
CTTTAGATTGATTTAAAACTTCATTTTTAATTTAAAAGGATCTAGGTGAAGATCCTTTTTGATAATCTCA
TGACCAAAATCCCTTAACGTGAGTTTTCGTTCCACTGAGCGTCAGACCCCGTAGAAAAGATCAAAGGATC
TTCTTGAGATCCTTTTTTTCTGCGCGTAATCTGCTGCTTGCAAACAAAAAAACCACCGCTACCAGCGGTG
GTTTGTTTGCCGGATCAAGAGCTACCAACTCTTTTTCCGAAGGTAACTGGCTTCAGCAGAGCGCAGATAC
CAAATACTGTTCTTCTAGTGTAGCCGTAGTTAGGCCACCACTTCAAGAACTCTGTAGCACCGCCTACATA
CCTCGCTCTGCTAATCCTGTTACCAGTGGCTGCTGCCAGTGGCGATAAGTCGTGTCTTACCGGGTTGGAC
TCAAGACGATAGTTACCGGATAAGGCGCAGCGGTCGGGCTGAACGGGGGGTTCGTGCACACAGCCCAGCT
TGGAGCGAACGACCTACACCGAACTGAGATACCTACAGCGTGAGCTATGAGAAAGCGCCACGCTTCCCGA
AGGGAGAAAGGCGGACAGGTATCCGGTAAGCGGCAGGGTCGGAACAGGAGAGCGCACGAGGGAGCTTCCA
GGGGGAAACGCCTGGTATCTTTATAGTCCTGTCGGGTTTCGCCACCTCTGACTTGAGCGTCGATTTTTGT
GATGCTCGTCAGGGGGGCGGAGCCTATGGAAAAACGCCAGCAACGCGGCCTTTTTACGGTTCCTGGCCTT
TTGCTGGCCTTTTGCTCACATGTGAGGGCCTATTTCCCATGATTCCTTCATATTTGCATATACGATACAA
GGCTGTTAGAGAGATAATTGGAATTAATTTGACTGTAAACACAAAGATATTAGTACAAAATACGTGACGT
AGAAAGTAATAATTTCTTGGGTAGTTTGCAGTTTTAAAATTATGTTTTAAAATGGACTATCATATGCTTA
CCGTAACTTGAAAGTATTTCGATTTCTTGGCTTTATATATCTTGTGGAAAGGACGAAACACCGATGTCTG
CGGAGAGCGGCCCGTTTTAGAGCTAGAAATAGCAAGTTAAAATAAGGCTAGTCCGTTATCAACTTGAAAA
AGTGGCACCGAGTCGGTGCTTTTTTGTTTTAGAGCTAGAAATAGCAAGTTAAAATAAGGCTAGTCCGTTT
TTAGCGCGTGCGCCAATTCTGCAGACAAATGGCTCTAGAGGCATGTGAGGGCCTATTTCCCATGATTCCT
TCATATTTGCATATACGATACAAGGCTGTTAGAGAGATAATTGGAATTAATTTGACTGTAAACACAAAGA
TATTAGTACAAAATACGTGACGTAGAAAGTAATAATTTCTTGGGTAGTTTGCAGTTTTAAAATTATGTTT
TAAAATGGACTATCATATGCTTACCGTAACTTGAAAGTATTTCGATTTCTTGGCTTTATATATCTTGTGG
AAAGGACGAAACACCGCATCGTACGCGTACGTGTTGTTTTAGAGCTAGAAATAGCAAGTTAAAATAAGGC
TAGTCCGTTATCAACTTGAAAAAGTGGCACCGAGTCGGTGCTTTTTTGTTTTAGAGCTAGAAATAGCAAG
TTAAAATAAGGCTAGTCCGTTTTTAGCGCGTGCGCCAATTCTGCAGACAAATGGCTCTAGAGGTACCCGT
TACATAACTTACGGTAAATGGCCCGCCTGGCTGACCGCCCAACGACCCCCGCCCATTGACGTCAATAGTA
ACGCCAATAGGGACTTTCCATTGACGTCAATGGGTGGAGTATTTACGGTAAACTGCCCACTTGGCAGTAC
ATCAAGTGTATCATATGCCAAGTACGCCCCCTATTGACGTCAATGACGGTAAATGGCCCGCCTGGCATTG
TGCCCAGTACATGACCTTATGGGACTTTCCTACTTGGCAGTACATCTACGTATTAGTCATCGCTATTACC
ATGGTCGAGGTGAGCCCCACGTTCTGCTTCACTCTCCCCATCTCCCCCCCCTCCCCACCCCCAATTTTGT
ATTTATTTATTTTTTAATTATTTTGTGCAGCGATGGGGGCGGGGGGGGGGGGGGGCGGGCGCCGGGGGGG
TGGGGGCGGGGGGGGGGGCGGGGCGGGGCGAGGCGGAGAGGTGCGGCGGCAGCCAATCAGAGCGGCGCGC
TCCGAAAGTTTCCTTTTATGGCGAGGCGGCGGCGGCGGCGGCCCTATAAAAAGCGAAGCGCGCGGCGGGC
GGGAGTCGCTGCGCGCTGCCTTCGCCCCGTGCCCCGCTCCGCCGCCGCCTCGCGCCGCCCGCCCCGGCTC
TGACTGACCGCGTTACTCCCACAGGTGAGCGGGCGGGACGGCCCTTCTCCTCCGGGCTGTAATTAGCTGA
GCAAGAGGTAAGGGTTTAAGGGATGGTTGGTTGGTGGGGTATTAATGTTTAATTACCTGGAGCACCTGCC
TGAAATCACTTTTTTTCAGGTTGGACCGGTGCCACCATGGACTATAAGGACCACGACGGAGACTACAAGG
ATCATGATATTGATTACAAAGACGATGACGATAAGATGGCCCCAAAGAAGAAGCGGAAGGTCGGTATCCA
CGGAGTCCCAGCAGCCGACAAGAAGTACAGCATCGGCCTGGACATCGGCACCAACTCTGTGGGCTGGGCC
GTGATCACCGACGAGTACAAGGTGCCCAGCAAGAAATTCAAGGTGCTGGGCAACACCGACCGGCACAGCA
TCAAGAAGAACCTGATCGGAGCCCTGCTGTTCGACAGCGGCGAAACAGCCGAGGCCACCCGGCTGAAGAG
AACCGCCAGAAGAAGATACACCAGACGGAAGAACCGGATCTGCTATCTGCAAGAGATCTTCAGCAACGAG
ATGGCCAAGGTGGACGACAGCTTCTTCCACAGACTGGAAGAGTCCTTCCTGGTGGAAGAGGATAAGAAGC
ACGAGCGGCACCCCATCTTCGGCAACATCGTGGACGAGGTGGCCTACCACGAGAAGTACCCCACCATCTA
CCACCTGAGAAAGAAACTGGTGGACAGCACCGACAAGGCCGACCTGCGGCTGATCTATCTGGCCCTGGCC
CACATGATCAAGTTCCGGGGCCACTTCCTGATCGAGGGCGACCTGAACCCCGACAACAGCGACGTGGACA
AGCTGTTCATCCAGCTGGTGCAGACCTACAACCAGCTGTTCGAGGAAAACCCCATCAACGCCAGCGGCGT
GGACGCCAAGGCCATCCTGTCTGCCAGACTGAGCAAGAGCAGACGGCTGGAAAATCTGATCGCCCAGCTG
CCCGGCGAGAAGAAGAATGGCCTGTTCGGAAACCTGATTGCCCTGAGCCTGGGCCTGACCCCCAACTTCA
AGAGCAACTTCGACCTGGCCGAGGATGCCAAACTGCAGCTGAGCAAGGACACCTACGACGACGACCTGGA
CAACCTGCTGGCCCAGATCGGCGACCAGTACGCCGACCTGTTTCTGGCCGCCAAGAACCTGTCCGACGCC
ATCCTGCTGAGCGACATCCTGAGAGTGAACACCGAGATCACCAAGGCCCCCCTGAGCGCCTCTATGATCA
AGAGATACGACGAGCACCACCAGGACCTGACCCTGCTGAAAGCTCTCGTGCGGCAGCAGCTGCCTGAGAA
GTACAAAGAGATTTTCTTCGACCAGAGCAAGAACGGCTACGCCGGCTACATTGACGGCGGAGCCAGCCAG
GAAGAGTTCTACAAGTTCATCAAGCCCATCCTGGAAAAGATGGACGGCACCGAGGAACTGCTCGTGAAGC
TGAACAGAGAGGACCTGCTGCGGAAGCAGCGGACCTTCGACAACGGCAGCATCCCCCACCAGATCCACCT
GGGAGAGCTGCACGCCATTCTGCGGCGGCAGGAAGATTTTTACCCATTCCTGAAGGACAACCGGGAAAAG
ATCGAGAAGATCCTGACCTTCCGCATCCCCTACTACGTGGGCCCTCTGGCCAGGGGAAACAGCAGATTCG
CCTGGATGACCAGAAAGAGCGAGGAAACCATCACCCCCTGGAACTTCGAGGAAGTGGTGGACAAGGGCGC
TTCCGCCCAGAGCTTCATCGAGCGGATGACCAACTTCGATAAGAACCTGCCCAACGAGAAGGTGCTGCCC
AAGCACAGCCTGCTGTACGAGTACTTCACCGTGTATAACGAGCTGACCAAAGTGAAATACGTGACCGAGG
GAATGAGAAAGCCCGCCTTCCTGAGCGGCGAGCAGAAAAAGGCCATCGTGGACCTGCTGTTCAAGACCAA
CCGGAAAGTGACCGTGAAGCAGCTGAAAGAGGACTACTTCAAGAAAATCGAGTGCTTCGACTCCGTGGAA
ATCTCCGGCGTGGAAGATCGGTTCAACGCCTCCCTGGGCACATACCACGATCTGCTGAAAATTATCAAGG
ACAAGGACTTCCTGGACAATGAGGAAAACGAGGACATTCTGGAAGATATCGTGCTGACCCTGACACTGTT
TGAGGACAGAGAGATGATCGAGGAACGGCTGAAAACCTATGCCCACCTGTTCGACGACAAAGTGATGAAG
CAGCTGAAGCGGCGGAGATACACCGGCTGGGGCAGGCTGAGCCGGAAGCTGATCAACGGCATCCGGGACA
AGCAGTCCGGCAAGACAATCCTGGATTTCCTGAAGTCCGACGGCTTCGCCAACAGAAACTTCATGCAGCT
GATCCACGACGACAGCCTGACCTTTAAAGAGGACATCCAGAAAGCCCAGGTGTCCGGCCAGGGCGATAGC
CTGCACGAGCACATTGCCAATCTGGCCGGCAGCCCCGCCATTAAGAAGGGCATCCTGCAGACAGTGAAGG
TGGTGGACGAGCTCGTGAAAGTGATGGGCCGGCACAAGCCCGAGAACATCGTGATCGAAATGGCCAGAGA
GAACCAGACCACCCAGAAGGGACAGAAGAACAGCCGCGAGAGAATGAAGCGGATCGAAGAGGGCATCAAA
GAGCTGGGCAGCCAGATCCTGAAAGAACACCCCGTGGAAAACACCCAGCTGCAGAACGAGAAGCTGTACC
TGTACTACCTGCAGAATGGGCGGGATATGTACGTGGACCAGGAACTGGACATCAACCGGCTGTCCGACTA
CGATGTGGACCATATCGTGCCTCAGAGCTTTCTGAAGGACGACTCCATCGACAACAAGGTGCTGACCAGA
AGCGACAAGAACCGGGGCAAGAGCGACAACGTGCCCTCCGAAGAGGTCGTGAAGAAGATGAAGAACTACT
GGCGGCAGCTGCTGAACGCCAAGCTGATTACCCAGAGAAAGTTCGACAATCTGACCAAGGCCGAGAGAGG
CGGCCTGAGCGAACTGGATAAGGCCGGCTTCATCAAGAGACAGCTGGTGGAAACCCGGCAGATCACAAAG
CACGTGGCACAGATCCTGGACTCCCGGATGAACACTAAGTACGACGAGAATGACAAGCTGATCCGGGAAG
TGAAAGTGATCACCCTGAAGTCCAAGCTGGTGTCCGATTTCCGGAAGGATTTCCAGTTTTACAAAGTGCG
CGAGATCAACAACTACCACCACGCCCACGACGCCTACCTGAACGCCGTCGTGGGAACCGCCCTGATCAAA
AAGTACCCTAAGCTGGAAAGCGAGTTCGTGTACGGCGACTACAAGGTGTACGACGTGCGGAAGATGATCG
CCAAGAGCGAGCAGGAAATCGGCAAGGCTACCGCCAAGTACTTCTTCTACAGCAACATCATGAACTTTTT
CAAGACCGAGATTACCCTGGCCAACGGCGAGATCCGGAAGCGGCCTCTGATCGAGACAAACGGCGAAACC
GGGGAGATCGTGTGGGATAAGGGCCGGGATTTTGCCACCGTGCGGAAAGTGCTGAGCATGCCCCAAGTGA
ATATCGTGAAAAAGACCGAGGTGCAGACAGGCGGCTTCAGCAAAGAGTCTATCCTGCCCAAGAGGAACAG
CGATAAGCTGATCGCCAGAAAGAAGGACTGGGACCCTAAGAAGTACGGCGGCTTCGACAGCCCCACCGTG
GCCTATTCTGTGCTGGTGGTGGCCAAAGTGGAAAAGGGCAAGTCCAAGAAACTGAAGAGTGTGAAAGAGC
TGCTGGGGATCACCATCATGGAAAGAAGCAGCTTCGAGAAGAATCCCATCGACTTTC
Features (pLannotate 1.2.2; 21 found; start..end, strand, type, name):
    561..608     +  CDS            nucleoplasmin NLS: bipartite nuclear localization signal from nucleoplasmin
    642..753     +  polyA_signal   bGH poly(A) signal: bovine growth hormone polyadenylation signal
    858..998     +  repeat_region  AAV2 ITR: inverted terminal repeat of adeno-associated virus serotype 2 inverted
   1003..1054    -  misc_feature   bom (fragment): basis of mobility region from pBR322
   1073..1528    +  rep_origin     f1 ori (sequence partly withheld): f1 bacteriophage origin of replication; arrow indicates direction of (+) strand synthesis
   1529..1578    -  misc_feature   bom (fragment): basis of mobility region from pBR322
   1680..1715    -  CDS            rop (fragment): Rop protein, which maintains plasmids at low copy number; rop
   1810..1914    +  promoter       AmpR promoter: bla
   1915..2775    +  CDS            AmpR: β-lactamase; bla; confers resistance to ampicillin, carbenicillin, and related antibiotics
   2946..3534    +  rep_origin     ori: high-copy-number ColE1/pMB1/pBR322/pUC origin of replication
   3596..3836    +  promoter       U6 promoter: RNA polymerase III promoter for human U6 snRNA
   3866..3941    +  misc_RNA       gRNA scaffold: guide RNA scaffold for the Streptococcus pyogenes CRISPR/Cas9 system
   3948..3991    +  misc_RNA       gRNA scaffold (fragment): guide RNA scaffold for the Streptococcus pyogenes CRISPR/Cas9 system
   4039..4279    +  promoter       U6 promoter: RNA polymerase III promoter for human U6 snRNA
   4308..4383    +  misc_RNA       gRNA scaffold: guide RNA scaffold for the Streptococcus pyogenes CRISPR/Cas9 system
   4390..4433    +  misc_RNA       gRNA scaffold (fragment): guide RNA scaffold for the Streptococcus pyogenes CRISPR/Cas9 system
   4480..4765    +  enhancer       CMV enhancer: human cytomegalovirus immediate early enhancer; contains an 18-bp deletion relative to the standard CMV enhancer
   4767..5043    +  promoter       chicken β-actin promoter: No description available
   5044..5271    +  intron         hybrid intron: hybrid between chicken β-actin (CBA) and minute virus of mice (MMV) introns (Gray et al., 2011)
   5409..7010    +  CDS            Cas9(N): N-terminal portion of Streptococcus pyogenes Cas9 (Zetsche et al., 2015)
   7011..560     +  CDS            Cas9(C) (across the origin): C-terminal portion of Streptococcus pyogenes Cas9 (Zetsche et al., 2015)
