>Addgene plasmid #91794 | pX330A-nBRD4/PITCh Sequencing Result | analyzer sequence | sequence record 197297
AGGTACCCGTTACATAACTTACGGTAAATGGCCCGCCTGGCTGACCGCCCAACGACCCCCGCCCATTGAC
GTCAATAGTAACGCCAATAGGGACTTTCCATTGACGTCAATGGGTGGAGTATTTACGGTAAACTGCCCAC
TTGGCAGTACATCAAGTGTATCATATGCCAAGTACGCCCCCTATTGACGTCAATGACGGTAAATGGCCCG
CCTGGCATTGTGCCCAGTACATGACCTTATGGGACTTTCCTACTTGGCAGTACATCTACGTATTAGTCAT
CGCTATTACCATGGTCGAGGTGAGCCCCACGTTCTGCTTCACTCTCCCCATCTCCCCCCCCTCCCCACCC
CCAATTTTGTATTTATTTATTTTTTAATTATTTTGTGCAGCGATGGGGGCGGGGGGGGGGGGGGGGCGCG
CGCCAGGCGGGGCGGGGCGGGGCGAGGGGCGGGGCGGGGCGAGGCGGAGAGGTGCGGCGGCAGCCAATCA
GAGCGGCGCGCTCCGAAAGTTTCCTTTTATGGCGAGGCGGCGGCGGCGGCGGCCCTATAAAAAGCGAAGC
GCGCGGCGGGCGGGAGTCGCTGCGCGCTGCCTTCGCCCCGTGCCCCGCTCCGCCGCCGCCTCGCGCCGCC
CGCCCCGGCTCTGACTGACCGCGTTACTCCCACAGGTGAGCGGGCGGGACGGCCCTTCTCCTCCGGGCTG
TAATTAGCTGAGCAAGAGGTAAGGGTTTAAGGGATGGTTGGTTGGTGGGGTATTAATGTTTAATTACCTG
GAGCACCTGCCTGAAATCACTTTTTTTCAGGTTGGACCGGTGCCACCATGGACTATAAGGACCACGACGG
AGACTACAAGGATCATGATATTGATTACAAAGACGATGACGATAAGATGGCCCCAAAGAAGAAGCGGAAG
GTCGGTATCCACGGAGTCCCAGCAGCCGACAAGAAGTACAGCATCGGCCTGGACATCGGCACCAACTCTG
TGGGCTGGGCCGTGATCACCGACGAGTACAAGGTGCCCAGCAAGAAATTCAAGGTGCTGGGCAACACCGA
CCGGCACAGCATCAAGAAGAACCTGATCGGAGCCCTGCTGTTCGACAGCGGCGAAACAGCCGAGGCCACC
CGGCTGAAGAGAACCGCCAGAAGAAGATACACCAGACGGAAGAACCGGATCTGCTATCTGCAAGAGATCT
TCAGCAACGAGATGGCCAAGGTGGACGACAGCTTCTTCCACAGACTGGAAGAGTCCTTCCTGGTGGAAGA
GGATAAGAAGCACGAGCGGCACCCCATCTTCGGCAACATCGTGGACGAGGTGGCCTACCACGAGAAGTAC
CCCACCATCTACCACCTGAGAAAGAAACTGGTGGACAGCACCGACAAGGCCGACCTGCGGCTGATCTATC
TGGCCCTGGCCCACATGATCAAGTTCCGGGGCCACTTCCTGATCGAGGGCGACCTGAACCCCGACAACAG
CGACGTGGACAAGCTGTTCATCCAGCTGGTGCAGACCTACAACCAGCTGTTCGAGGAAAACCCCATCAAC
GCCAGCGGCGTGGACGCCAAGGCCATCCTGTCTGCCAGACTGAGCAAGAGCAGACGGCTGGAAAATCTGA
TCGCCCAGCTGCCCGGCGAGAAGAAGAATGGCCTGTTCGGAAACCTGATTGCCCTGAGCCTGGGCCTGAC
CCCCAACTTCAAGAGCAACTTCGACCTGGCCGAGGATGCCAAACTGCAGCTGAGCAAGGACACCTACGAC
GACGACCTGGACAACCTGCTGGCCCAGATCGGCGACCAGTACGCCGACCTGTTTCTGGCCGCCAAGAACC
TGTCCGACGCCATCCTGCTGAGCGACATCCTGAGAGTGAACACCGAGATCACCAAGGCCCCCCTGAGCGC
CTCTATGATCAAGAGATACGACGAGCACCACCAGGACCTGACCCTGCTGAAAGCTCTCGTGCGGCAGCAG
CTGCCTGAGAAGTACAAAGAGATTTTCTTCGACCAGAGCAAGAACGGCTACGCCGGCTACATTGACGGCG
GAGCCAGCCAGGAAGAGTTCTACAAGTTCATCAAGCCCATCCTGGAAAAGATGGACGGCACCGAGGAACT
GCTCGTGAAGCTGAACAGAGAGGACCTGCTGCGGAAGCAGCGGACCTTCGACAACGGCAGCATCCCCCAC
CAGATCCACCTGGGAGAGCTGCACGCCATTCTGCGGCGGCAGGAAGATTTTTACCCATTCCTGAAGGACA
ACCGGGAAAAGATCGAGAAGATCCTGACCTTCCGCATCCCCTACTACGTGGGCCCTCTGGCCAGGGGAAA
CAGCAGATTCGCCTGGATGACCAGAAAGAGCGAGGAAACCATCACCCCCTGGAACTTCGAGGAAGTGGTG
GACAAGGGCGCTTCCGCCCAGAGCTTCATCGAGCGGATGACCAACTTCGATAAGAACCTGCCCAACGAGA
AGGTGCTGCCCAAGCACAGCCTGCTGTACGAGTACTTCACCGTGTATAACGAGCTGACCAAAGTGAAATA
CGTGACCGAGGGAATGAGAAAGCCCGCCTTCCTGAGCGGCGAGCAGAAAAAGGCCATCGTGGACCTGCTG
TTCAAGACCAACCGGAAAGTGACCGTGAAGCAGCTGAAAGAGGACTACTTCAAGAAAATCGAGTGCTTCG
ACTCCGTGGAAATCTCCGGCGTGGAAGATCGGTTCAACGCCTCCCTGGGCACATACCACGATCTGCTGAA
AATTATCAAGGACAAGGACTTCCTGGACAATGAGGAAAACGAGGACATTCTGGAAGATATCGTGCTGACC
CTGACACTGTTTGAGGACAGAGAGATGATCGAGGAACGGCTGAAAACCTATGCCCACCTGTTCGACGACA
AAGTGATGAAGCAGCTGAAGCGGCGGAGATACACCGGCTGGGGCAGGCTGAGCCGGAAGCTGATCAACGG
CATCCGGGACAAGCAGTCCGGCAAGACAATCCTGGATTTCCTGAAGTCCGACGGCTTCGCCAACAGAAAC
TTCATGCAGCTGATCCACGACGACAGCCTGACCTTTAAAGAGGACATCCAGAAAGCCCAGGTGTCCGGCC
AGGGCGATAGCCTGCACGAGCACATTGCCAATCTGGCCGGCAGCCCCGCCATTAAGAAGGGCATCCTGCA
GACAGTGAAGGTGGTGGACGAGCTCGTGAAAGTGATGGGCCGGCACAAGCCCGAGAACATCGTGATCGAA
ATGGCCAGAGAGAACCAGACCACCCAGAAGGGACAGAAGAACAGCCGCGAGAGAATGAAGCGGATCGAAG
AGGGCATCAAAGAGCTGGGCAGCCAGATCCTGAAAGAACACCCCGTGGAAAACACCCAGCTGCAGAACGA
GAAGCTGTACCTGTACTACCTGCAGAATGGGCGGGATATGTACGTGGACCAGGAACTGGACATCAACCGG
CTGTCCGACTACGATGTGGACCATATCGTGCCTCAGAGCTTTCTGAAGGACGACTCCATCGACAACAAGG
TGCTGACCAGAAGCGACAAGAACCGGGGCAAGAGCGACAACGTGCCCTCCGAAGAGGTCGTGAAGAAGAT
GAAGAACTACTGGCGGCAGCTGCTGAACGCCAAGCTGATTACCCAGAGAAAGTTCGACAATCTGACCAAG
GCCGAGAGAGGCGGCCTGAGCGAACTGGATAAGGCCGGCTTCATCAAGAGACAGCTGGTGGAAACCCGGC
AGATCACAAAGCACGTGGCACAGATCCTGGACTCCCGGATGAACACTAAGTACGACGAGAATGACAAGCT
GATCCGGGAAGTGAAAGTGATCACCCTGAAGTCCAAGCTGGTGTCCGATTTCCGGAAGGATTTCCAGTTT
TACAAAGTGCGCGAGATCAACAACTACCACCACGCCCACGACGCCTACCTGAACGCCGTCGTGGGAACCG
CCCTGATCAAAAAGTACCCTAAGCTGGAAAGCGAGTTCGTGTACGGCGACTACAAGGTGTACGACGTGCG
GAAGATGATCGCCAAGAGCGAGCAGGAAATCGGCAAGGCTACCGCCAAGTACTTCTTCTACAGCAACATC
ATGAACTTTTTCAAGACCGAGATTACCCTGGCCAACGGCGAGATCCGGAAGCGGCCTCTGATCGAGACAA
ACGGCGAAACCGGGGAGATCGTGTGGGATAAGGGCCGGGATTTTGCCACCGTGCGGAAAGTGCTGAGCAT
GCCCCAAGTGAATATCGTGAAAAAGACCGAGGTGCAGACAGGCGGCTTCAGCAAAGAGTCTATCCTGCCC
AAGAGGAACAGCGATAAGCTGATCGCCAGAAAGAAGGACTGGGACCCTAAGAAGTACGGCGGCTTCGACA
GCCCCACCGTGGCCTATTCTGTGCTGGTGGTGGCCAAAGTGGAAAAGGGCAAGTCCAAGAAACTGAAGAG
TGTGAAAGAGCTGCTGGGGATCACCATCATGGAAAGAAGCAGCTTCGAGAAGAATCCCATCGACTTTCTG
GAAGCCAAGGGCTACAAAGAAGTGAAAAAGGACCTGATCATCAAGCTGCCTAAGTACTCCCTGTTCGAGC
TGGAAAACGGCCGGAAGAGAATGCTGGCCTCTGCCGGCGAACTGCAGAAGGGAAACGAACTGGCCCTGCC
CTCCAAATATGTGAACTTCCTGTACCTGGCCAGCCACTATGAGAAGCTGAAGGGCTCCCCCGAGGATAAT
GAGCAGAAACAGCTGTTTGTGGAACAGCACAAGCACTACCTGGACGAGATCATCGAGCAGATCAGCGAGT
TCTCCAAGAGAGTGATCCTGGCCGACGCTAATCTGGACAAAGTGCTGTCCGCCTACAACAAGCACCGGGA
TAAGCCCATCAGAGAGCAGGCCGAGAATATCATCCACCTGTTTACCCTGACCAATCTGGGAGCCCCTGCC
GCCTTCAAGTACTTTGACACCACCATCGACCGGAAGAGGTACACCAGCACCAAAGAGGTGCTGGACGCCA
CCCTGATCCACCAGAGCATCACCGGCCTGTACGAGACACGGATCGACCTGTCTCAGCTGGGAGGCGACAA
AAGGCCGGCGGCCACGAAAAAGGCCGGCCAGGCAAAAAAGAAAAAGTAAGAATTCCTAGAGCTCGCTGAT
CAGCCTCGACTGTGCCTTCTAGTTGCCAGCCATCTGTTGTTTGCCCCTCCCCCGTGCCTTCCTTGACCCT
GGAAGGTGCCACTCCCACTGTCCTTTCCTAATAAAATGAGGAAATTGCATCGCATTGTCTGAGTAGGTGT
CATTCTATTCTGGGGGGTGGGGTGGGGCAGGACAGCAAGGGGGAGGATTGGGAAGAGAATAGCAGGCATG
CTGGGGAGCGGCCGCAGGAACCCCTAGTGATGGAGTTGGCCACTCCCTCTCTGCGCGCTCGCTCGCTCAC
TGAGGCCGGGCGACCAAAGGTCGCCCGACGCCCGGGCTTTGCCCGGGCGGCCTCAGTGAGCGAGCGAGCG
CGCAGCTGCCTGCAGGGGCGCCTGATGCGGTATTTTCTCCTTACGCATCTGTGCGGTATTTCACACCGCA
TA
[95 nt withheld, positions 5533-5627]
T
[46 nt withheld, positions 5629-5674]
C
[141 nt withheld, positions 5676-5816]
CCTTTGACGTTGGAGTCCACGTTCTTT
[37 nt withheld, positions 5844-5880]
ACTCTATCTCGGGCTATTCTTTTGATTTATAAGGGATTTTGCCGATTTCGGTCTATTGGTTAAAAAATGA
GCTGATTTAACAAAAATTTAACGCGAATTTTAACAAAATATTAACGTTTACAATTTTATGGTGCACTCTC
AGTACAATCTGCTCTGATGCCGCATAGTTAAGCCAGCCCCGACACCCGCCAACACCCGCTGACGCGCCCT
GACGGGCTTGTCTGCTCCCGGCATCCGCTTACAGACAAGCTGTGACCGTCTCCGGGAGCTGCATGTGTCA
GAGGTTTTCACCGTCATCACCGAAACGCGCGAGACGAAAGGGCCTCGTGATACGCCTATTTTTATAGGTT
AATGTCATGATAATAATGGTTTCTTAGACGTCAGGTGGCACTTTTCGGGGAAATGTGCGCGGAACCCCTA
TTTGTTTATTTTTCTAAATACATTCAAATATGTATCCGCTCATGAGACAATAACCCTGATAAATGCTTCA
ATAATATTGAAAAAGGAAGAGTATGAGTATTCAACATTTCCGTGTCGCCCTTATTCCCTTTTTTGCGGCA
TTTTGCCTTCCTGTTTTTGCTCACCCAGAAACGCTGGTGAAAGTAAAAGATGCTGAAGATCAGTTGGGTG
CACGAGTGGGTTACATCGAACTGGATCTCAACAGCGGTAAGATCCTTGAGAGTTTTCGCCCCGAAGAACG
TTTTCCAATGATGAGCACTTTTAAAGTTCTGCTATGTGGCGCGGTATTATCCCGTATTGACGCCGGGCAA
GAGCAACTCGGTCGCCGCATACACTATTCTCAGAATGACTTGGTTGAGTACTCACCAGTCACAGAAAAGC
ATCTTACGGATGGCATGACAGTAAGAGAATTATGCAGTGCTGCCATAACCATGAGTGATAACACTGCGGC
CAACTTACTTCTGACAACGATCGGAGGACCGAAGGAGCTAACCGCTTTTTTGCACAACATGGGGGATCAT
GTAACTCGCCTTGATCGTTGGGAACCGGAGCTGAATGAAGCCATACCAAACGACGAGCGTGACACCACGA
TGCCTGTAGCAATGGCAACAACGTTGCGCAAACTATTAACTGGCGAACTACTTACTCTAGCTTCCCGGCA
ACAATTAATAGACTGGATGGAGGCGGATAAAGTTGCAGGACCACTTCTGCGCTCGGCCCTTCCGGCTGGC
TGGTTTATTGCTGATAAATCTGGAGCCGGTGAGCGTGGAAGCCGCGGTATCATTGCAGCACTGGGGCCAG
ATGGTAAGCCCTCCCGTATCGTAGTTATCTACACGACGGGGAGTCAGGCAACTATGGATGAACGAAATAG
ACAGATCGCTGAGATAGGTGCCTCACTGATTAAGCATTGGTAACTGTCAGACCAAGTTTACTCATATATA
CTTTAGATTGATTTAAAACTTCATTTTTAATTTAAAAGGATCTAGGTGAAGATCCTTTTTGATAATCTCA
TGACCAAAATCCCTTAACGTGAGTTTTCGTTCCACTGAGCGTCAGACCCCGTAGAAAAGATCAAAGGATC
TTCTTGAGATCCTTTTTTTCTGCGCGTAATCTGCTGCTTGCAAACAAAAAAACCACCGCTACCAGCGGTG
GTTTGTTTGCCGGATCAAGAGCTACCAACTCTTTTTCCGAAGGTAACTGGCTTCAGCAGAGCGCAGATAC
CAAATACTGTTCTTCTAGTGTAGCCGTAGTTAGGCCACCACTTCAAGAACTCTGTAGCACCGCCTACATA
CCTCGCTCTGCTAATCCTGTTACCAGTGGCTGCTGCCAGTGGCGATAAGTCGTGTCTTACCGGGTTGGAC
TCAAGACGATAGTTACCGGATAAGGCGCAGCGGTCGGGCTGAACGGGGGGTTCGTGCACACAGCCCAGCT
TGGAGCGAACGACCTACACCGAACTGAGATACCTACAGCGTGAGCTATGAGAAAGCGCCACGCTTCCCGA
AGGGAGAAAGGCGGACAGGTATCCGGTAAGCGGCAGGGTCGGAACAGGAGAGCGCACGAGGGAGCTTCCA
GGGGGAAACGCCTGGTATCTTTATAGTCCTGTCGGGTTTCGCCACCTCTGACTTGAGCGTCGATTTTTGT
GATGCTCGTCAGGGGGGCGGAGCCTATGGAAAAACGCCAGCAACGCGGCCTTTTTACGGTTCCTGGCCTT
TTGCTGGCCTTTTGCTCACATGTGAGGGCCTATTTCCCATGATTCCTTCATATTTGCATATACGATACAA
GGCTGTTAGAGAGATAATTGGAATTAATTTGACTGTAAACACAAAGATATTAGTACAAAATACGTGACGT
AGAAAGTAATAATTTCTTGGGTAGTTTGCAGTTTTAAAATTATGTTTTAAAATGGACTATCATATGCTTA
CCGTAACTTGAAAGTATTTCGATTTCTTGGCTTTATATATCTTGTGGAAAGGACGAAACACCGATGTCTG
CGGAGAGCGGCCCGTTTTAGAGCTAGAAATAGCAAGTTAAAATAAGGCTAGTCCGTTATCAACTTGAAAA
AGTGGCACCGAGTCGGTGCTTTTTTGTTTTAGAGCTAGAAATAGCAAGTTAAAATAAGGCTAGTCCGTTT
TTAGCGCGTGCGCCAATTCTGCAGACAAATGGCTCTAGAGGCATGTGAGGGCCTATTTCCCATGATTCCT
TCATATTTGCATATACGATACAAGGCTGTTAGAGAGATAATTGGAATTAATTTGACTGTAAACACAAAGA
TATTAGTACAAAATACGTGACGTAGAAAGTAATAATTTCTTGGGTAGTTTGCAGTTTTAAAATTATGTTT
TAAAATGGACTATCATATGCTTACCGTAACTTGAAAGTATTTCGATTTCTTGGCTTTATATATCTTGTGG
AAAGGACGAAACACCGCATCGTACGCGTACGTGTTGTTTTAGAGCTAGAAATAGCAAGTTAAAATAAGGC
TAGTCCGTTATCAACTTGAAAAAGTGGCACCGAGTCGGTGCTTTTTTGTTTTAGAGCTAGAAATAGCAAG
TTAAAATAAGGCTAGTCCGTTTTTAGCGCGTGCGCCAATTCTGCAGACAAATGGCTCTAG
Features (pLannotate 1.2.2; 21 found; start..end, strand, type, name):
      8..293     +  enhancer       CMV enhancer: human cytomegalovirus immediate early enhancer; contains an 18-bp deletion relative to the standard CMV enhancer
    295..572     +  promoter       chicken β-actin promoter: No description available
    573..800     +  intron         hybrid intron: hybrid between chicken β-actin (CBA) and minute virus of mice (MMV) introns (Gray et al., 2011)
    938..2539    +  CDS            Cas9(N): N-terminal portion of Streptococcus pyogenes Cas9 (Zetsche et al., 2015)
   2540..5038    +  CDS            Cas9(C): C-terminal portion of Streptococcus pyogenes Cas9 (Zetsche et al., 2015)
   5039..5086    +  CDS            nucleoplasmin NLS: bipartite nuclear localization signal from nucleoplasmin
   5120..5231    +  polyA_signal   bGH poly(A) signal: bovine growth hormone polyadenylation signal
   5336..5476    +  repeat_region  AAV2 ITR: inverted terminal repeat of adeno-associated virus serotype 2 inverted
   5481..5532    -  misc_feature   bom (fragment): basis of mobility region from pBR322
   5551..6006    +  rep_origin     f1 ori (sequence partly withheld): f1 bacteriophage origin of replication; arrow indicates direction of (+) strand synthesis
   6007..6056    -  misc_feature   bom (fragment): basis of mobility region from pBR322
   6158..6193    -  CDS            rop (fragment): Rop protein, which maintains plasmids at low copy number; rop
   6288..6392    +  promoter       AmpR promoter: bla
   6393..7253    +  CDS            AmpR: β-lactamase; bla; confers resistance to ampicillin, carbenicillin, and related antibiotics
   7424..8012    +  rep_origin     ori: high-copy-number ColE1/pMB1/pBR322/pUC origin of replication
   8074..8314    +  promoter       U6 promoter: RNA polymerase III promoter for human U6 snRNA
   8344..8419    +  misc_RNA       gRNA scaffold: guide RNA scaffold for the Streptococcus pyogenes CRISPR/Cas9 system
   8426..8469    +  misc_RNA       gRNA scaffold (fragment): guide RNA scaffold for the Streptococcus pyogenes CRISPR/Cas9 system
   8517..8757    +  promoter       U6 promoter: RNA polymerase III promoter for human U6 snRNA
   8786..8861    +  misc_RNA       gRNA scaffold: guide RNA scaffold for the Streptococcus pyogenes CRISPR/Cas9 system
   8868..8911    +  misc_RNA       gRNA scaffold (fragment): guide RNA scaffold for the Streptococcus pyogenes CRISPR/Cas9 system
