[The description below was written by a language model from this plasmid's Addgene catalogue record and pLannotate feature annotations shown in this document.]
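Description:
pX330A-nBRD4/PITCh is an all-in-one mammalian CRISPR expression plasmid of about 8.95 kb, built on the pX330A backbone. It delivers Streptococcus pyogenes Cas9 together with two single guide RNAs. It is maintained in E. coli as a high-copy plasmid through a ColE1/pUC-type origin and is selected with ampicillin via the β-lactamase gene. An f1 phage origin and small remnants of pBR322 bom and rop sequence are also annotated. A single AAV2 inverted terminal repeat lies downstream of the Cas9 cassette. With only one ITR annotated, nothing in the record indicates use as an AAV packaging vector. The record lists no mammalian selection marker or reporter.

Cas9 is driven by a hybrid promoter made up of the CMV enhancer, the chicken β-actin promoter and a chimeric CBA/MVM intron. The coding sequence is annotated as contiguous N- and C-terminal portions that together form the full-length enzyme. It ends in a nucleoplasmin bipartite nuclear localization signal, followed by the bovine growth hormone polyadenylation signal. Upstream of this unit are two tandem cassettes, each pairing a human U6 RNA polymerase III promoter with an SpCas9 guide scaffold. According to the catalogue entry, one guide targets the N-terminal region of BRD4. The other is the generic PITCh guide, which in the PITCh method cuts a co-delivered donor plasmid to release a cassette flanked by microhomologies for MMEJ-mediated insertion.

The stated purpose is knock-in at the BRD4 locus for the dTAG targeted protein degradation system, so the plasmid is presumably used with a separate PITCh donor that is not part of this record. The two sequence records differ by one nucleotide in length and in their start coordinate, but they show the same features in the same order.
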