Addgene plasmid #91794: pX330A-nBRD4/PITCh
Purpose: PITCh sgRNA, N-terminal BRD4 sgRNA, and Cas9 expressing plasmid for use with the dTAG knock-in system and BRD4
Depositing lab: James Bradner & Behnam Nabet. Depositing organization: Dana-Farber Cancer Institute. Publication: The dTAG system for immediate and target-specific protein degradation. Nabet B, Roberts JM, Buckley DL, Paulk J, Dastjerdi S, Yang A, Leggett AL, Erb MA, Lawlor MA, Souza A, Scott TG, Vittori S, Perry JA, Qi J, Winter GE, Wong KK, Gray NS, Bradner JE. Nat Chem Biol. 2018 May;14(5):431-441. doi: 10.1038/s41589-018-0021-8. Epub 2018 Mar 26. PubMed 29581585.
Backbone
  Vector backbone: pX330A
  Backbone size w/o insert (bp): 4850
  Total vector size (bp): 8951
  Vector type: Mammalian Expression, CRISPR
Growth in bacteria
  Bacterial resistance: Ampicillin, 100 μg/mL
  Growth temperature: 37°C
  Growth strain: DH5alpha
  Copy number: High Copy
Gene/Insert
  Gene/Insert name: SpCas9
  gRNA/shRNA sequence: ATGTCTGCGGAGAGCGGCCC (BRD4), gcatcgtacgcgtacgtgtt (PITCH)
  Species: Synthetic
  Promoter: chicken β-actin promoter
  Cloning method: Unknown
  Sequencing primers: 5′ gccttttgctggccttttgctc; 3′ cgggccatttaccgtaagttatgtaacg
Terms and licenses: Academic/Nonprofit Terms; Industry Terms: Not Available to Industry
Depositor comments: See: Sakuma, T., Nakade, S., Sakane, Y., Suzuki, K.-I. & Yamamoto, T. MMEJ-assisted gene knock-in using TALENs and CRISPR-Cas9 with the PITCh systems. Nat Protoc 11, 118–133 (2016). for the original backbone and general cloning protocol.
How to cite: pX330A-nBRD4/PITCh was a gift from James Bradner & Behnam Nabet (Addgene plasmid # 91794 ; http://n2t.net/addgene:91794 ; RRID:Addgene_91794)
